>Addgene plasmid #57521 | mEos4b-Vimentin-C-18 | addgene full sequence | sequence record 210787 | Addgene NGS Result
TTCTTTCCTGCGTTATCCCCTGATTCTGTGGATAACCGTATTACCGCCATGCATTAGTTATTAATAGTAA
TCAATTACGGGGTCATTAGTTCATAGCCCATATATGGAGTTCCGCGTTACATAACTTACGGTAAATGGCC
CGCCTGGCTGACCGCCCAACGACCCCCGCCCATTGACGTCAATAATGACGTATGTTCCCATAGTAACGCC
AATAGGGACTTTCCATTGACGTCAATGGGTGGAGTATTTACGGTAAACTGCCCACTTGGCAGTACATCAA
GTGTATCATATGCCAAGTACGCCCCCTATTGACGTCAATGACGGTAAATGGCCCGCCTGGCATTATGCCC
AGTACATGACCTTATGGGACTTTCCTACTTGGCAGTACATCTACGTATTAGTCATCGCTATTACCATGGT
GATGCGGTTTTGGCAGTACATCAATGGGCGTGGATAGCGGTTTGACTCACGGGGATTTCCAAGTCTCCAC
CCCATTGACGTCAATGGGAGTTTGTTTTGGCACCAAAATCAACGGGACTTTCCAAAATGTCGTAACAACT
CCGCCCCATTGACGCAAATGGGCGGTAGGCGTGTACGGTGGGAGGTCTATATAAGCAGAGCTGGTTTAGT
GAACCGTCAGATCCGCTAGCGCTACCGGTCGCCACCATGGTGAGTGCGATTAAGCCAGACATGAGGATCA
AACTCCGTATGGAAGGCAACGTAAACGGGCACCACTTTGTGATCGACGGAGATGGTACAGGCAAGCCTTA
TGAGGGAAAACAGACCATGGATCTTGAAGTCAAAGAGGGCGGACCTCTGCCTTTTGCCTTTGATATCCTG
ACCACTGCATTCCATTACGGCAACAGGGTATTCGTGAAATATCCAGACAACATACAAGACTATTTTAAGC
AGTCGTTTCCTAAGGGGTATTCGTGGGAACGAAGCTTGACTTTCGAAGACGGGGGCATTTGCAATGCCAG
AAACGACATAACAATGGAAGGGGACACTTTCTATAATAAAGTTCGATTTTATGGTACCAACTTTCCCGCC
AATGGTCCAGTTATGCAGAAGAAGACGCTGAAATGGGAGCCCTCCACTGAGAAAATGTATGTGCGTGATG
GAGTGCTGACGGGTGATATTGAGATGGCTTTGTTGCTTGAAGGAAATGCCCATTACCGATGTGACTTCAG
AACTACTTACAAAGCTAAGGAGAAGGGTGTCAAGTTACCAGGCGCCCACTTTGTGGACCACGCCATTGAG
ATTTTAAGCCATGACAAAGATTACAACAAGGTTAAGCTGTATGAGCATGCTGTTGCTCATTCTGGATTGC
CTGACAATGCCAGACGATCCGGACTCAGATCTGGCAGCGGTGGAGGCAGCGCATCCGGCGGAAGCGGAAG
CTCCACCAGGTCCGTGTCCTCGTCCTCCTACCGCAGGATGTTCGGCGGCCCGGGCACCGCGAGCCGGCCG
AGCTCCAGCCGGAGCTACGTGACTACGTCCACCCGCACCTACAGCCTGGGCAGCGCGCTGCGCCCCAGCA
CCAGCCGCAGCCTCTACGCCTCGTCCCCGGGCGGCGTGTATGCCACGCGCTCCTCTGCCGTGCGCCTGCG
GAGCAGCGTGCCCGGGGTGCGGCTCCTGCAGGACTCGGTGGACTTCTCGCTGGCCGACGCCATCAACACC
GAGTTCAAGAACACCCGCACCAACGAGAAGGTGGAGCTGCAGGAGCTGAATGACCGCTTCGCCAACTACA
TCGACAAGGTGCGCTTCCTGGAGCAGCAGAATAAGATCCTGCTGGCCGAGCTCGAGCAGCTCAAGGGCCA
AGGCAAGTCGCGCCTGGGGGACCTCTACGAGGAGGAGATGCGGGAGCTGCGCCGGCAGGTGGACCAGCTA
ACCAACGACAAAGCCCGCGTCGAGGTGGAGCGCGACAACCTGGCCGAGGACATCATGCGCCTCCGGGAGA
AATTGCAGGAGGAGATGCTTCAGAGAGAGGAAGCCGAAAACACCCTGCAATCTTTCAGACAGGATGTTGA
CAATGCGTCTCTGGCACGTCTTGACCTTGAACGCAAAGTGGAATCTTTGCAAGAAGAGATTGCCTTTTTG
AAGAAACTCCACGAAGAGGAAATCCAGGAGCTGCAGGCTCAGATTCAGGAACAGCATGTCCAAATCGATG
TGGATGTTTCCAAGCCTGACCTCACGGCTGCCCTGCGTGACGTACGTCAGCAATATGAAAGTGTGGCTGC
CAAGAACCTGCAGGAGGCAGAAGAATGGTACAAATCCAAGTTTGCTGACCTCTCTGAGGCTGCCAACCGG
AACAATGACGCCCTGCGCCAGGCAAAGCAGGAGTCCACTGAGTACCGGAGACAGGTGCAGTCCCTCACCT
GTGAAGTGGATGCCCTTAAAGGAACCAATGAGTCCCTGGAACGCCAGATGCGTGAAATGGAAGAGAACTT
TGCCGTTGAAGCTGCTAACTACCAAGACACTATTGGCCGCCTGCAGGATGAGATTCAGAATATGAAGGAG
GAAATGGCTCGTCACCTTCGTGAATACCAAGACCTGCTCAATGTTAAGATGGCCCTTGACATTGAGATTG
CCACCTACAGGAAGCTGCTGGAAGGCGAGGAGAGCAGGATTTCTCTGCCTCTTCCAAACTTTTCCTCCCT
GAACCTGAGGGAAACTAATCTGGATTCACTCCCTCTGGTTGATACCCACTCAAAAAGGACACTTCTGATT
AAGACGGTTGAAACTAGAGATGGACAGGTTATCAACGAAACTTCTCAGCATCACGATGACCTTGAATAAG
GATCCACCGGATCTAGATAACTGATCATAATCAGCCATACCACATTTGTAGAGGTTTTACTTGCTTTAAA
AAACCTCCCACACCTCCCCCTGAACCTGAAACATAAAATGAATGCAATTGTTGTTGTTAACTTGTTTATT
GCAGCTTATAATGGTTACAAATAAAGCAATAGCATCACAAATTTCACAAATAAAGCATTTTTTTCACTGC
ATTCTAGTTGTGGTTTGTCCAAACTCATCAATGTATCTTAACGCGTAAATTGTAAGCGTTAATATTTTGT
TAAAATTCGCGTTAAATTTTTGTTAAATCAGCTCATTTTTTAACCAATAGGCCGAAATCGGCAAAATCCC
TTATAAATCAAAAGAATAGACCGAGATAGGGT
[37 nt withheld, positions 3183-3219]
AAAGAACGTGGACTCCAACGTCAAAGG
[49 nt withheld, positions 3247-3295]
T
[91 nt withheld, positions 3297-3387]
G
[124 nt withheld, positions 3389-3512]
CAGGTGGCACTTTTCGGGGAAATGTGCGCGGAACCCCTATTTGTTTATTTTTCTAAATACATTCAAATAT
GTATCCGCTCATGAGACAATAACCCTGATAAATGCTTCAATAATATTGAAAAAGGAAGAGTCCTGAGGCG
GAAAGAACCAGCTGTGGAATGTGTGTCAGTTAGGGTGTGGAAAGTCCCCAGGCTCCCCAGCAGGCAGAAG
TATGCAAAGCATGCATCTCAATTAGTCAGCAACCAGGTGTGGAAAGTCCCCAGGCTCCCCAGCAGGCAGA
AGTATGCAAAGCATGCATCTCAATTAGTCAGCAACCATAGTCCCGCCCCTAACTCCGCCCATCCCGCCCC
TAACTCCGCCCAGTTCCGCCCATTCTCCGCCCCATGGCTGACTAATTTTTTTTATTTATGCAGAGGCCGA
GGCCGCCTCGGCCTCTGAGCTATTCCAGAAGTAGTGAGGAGGCTTTTTTGGAGGCCTAGGCTTTTGCAAA
GATCGATCAAGAGACAGGATGAGGATCGTTTCGCATGATTGAACAAGATGGATTGCACGCAGGTTCTCCG
GCCGCTTGGGTGGAGAGGCTATTCGGCTATGACTGGGCACAACAGACAATCGGCTGCTCTGATGCCGCCG
TGTTCCGGCTGTCAGCGCAGGGGCGCCCGGTTCTTTTTGTCAAGACCGACCTGTCCGGTGCCCTGAATGA
ACTGCAAGACGAGGCAGCGCGGCTATCGTGGCTGGCCACGACGGGCGTTCCTTGCGCAGCTGTGCTCGAC
GTTGTCACTGAAGCGGGAAGGGACTGGCTGCTATTGGGCGAAGTGCCGGGGCAGGATCTCCTGTCATCTC
ACCTTGCTCCTGCCGAGAAAGTATCCATCATGGCTGATGCAATGCGGCGGCTGCATACGCTTGATCCGGC
TACCTGCCCATTCGACCACCAAGCGAAACATCGCATCGAGCGAGCACGTACTCGGATGGAAGCCGGTCTT
GTCGATCAGGATGATCTGGACGAAGAGCATCAGGGGCTCGCGCCAGCCGAACTGTTCGCCAGGCTCAAGG
CGAGCATGCCCGACGGCGAGGATCTCGTCGTGACCCATGGCGATGCCTGCTTGCCGAATATCATGGTGGA
AAATGGCCGCTTTTCTGGATTCATCGACTGTGGCCGGCTGGGTGTGGCGGACCGCTATCAGGACATAGCG
TTGGCTACCCGTGATATTGCTGAAGAGCTTGGCGGCGAATGGGCTGACCGCTTCCTCGTGCTTTACGGTA
TCGCCGCTCCCGATTCGCAGCGCATCGCCTTCTATCGCCTTCTTGACGAGTTCTTCTGAGCGGGACTCTG
GGGTTCGAAATGACCGACCAAGCGACGCCCAACCTGCCATCACGAGATTTCGATTCCACCGCCGCCTTCT
ATGAAAGGTTGGGCTTCGGAATCGTTTTCCGGGACGCCGGCTGGATGATCCTCCAGCGCGGGGATCTCAT
GCTGGAGTTCTTCGCCCACCCTAGGGGGAGGCTAACTGAAACACGGAAGGAGACAATACCGGAAGGAACC
CGCGCTATGACGGCAATAAAAAGACAGAATAAAACGCACGGTGTTGGGTCGTTTGTTCATAAACGCGGGG
TTCGGTCCCAGGGCTGGCACTCTGTCGATACCCCACCGAGACCCCATTGGGGCCAATACGCCCGCGTTTC
TTCCTTTTCCCCACCCCACCCCCCAAGTTCGGGTGAAGGCCCAGGGCTCGCAGCCAACGTCGGGGCGGCA
GGCCCTGCCATAGCCTCAGGTTACTCATATATACTTTAGATTGATTTAAAACTTCATTTTTAATTTAAAA
GGATCTAGGTGAAGATCCTTTTTGATAATCTCATGACCAAAATCCCTTAACGTGAGTTTTCGTTCCACTG
AGCGTCAGACCCCGTAGAAAAGATCAAAGGATCTTCTTGAGATCCTTTTTTTCTGCGCGTAATCTGCTGC
TTGCAAACAAAAAAACCACCGCTACCAGCGGTGGTTTGTTTGCCGGATCAAGAGCTACCAACTCTTTTTC
CGAAGGTAACTGGCTTCAGCAGAGCGCAGATACCAAATACTGTTCTTCTAGTGTAGCCGTAGTTAGGCCA
CCACTTCAAGAACTCTGTAGCACCGCCTACATACCTCGCTCTGCTAATCCTGTTACCAGTGGCTGCTGCC
AGTGGCGATAAGTCGTGTCTTACCGGGTTGGACTCAAGACGATAGTTACCGGATAAGGCGCAGCGGTCGG
GCTGAACGGGGGGTTCGTGCACACAGCCCAGCTTGGAGCGAACGACCTACACCGAACTGAGATACCTACA
GCGTGAGCTATGAGAAAGCGCCACGCTTCCCGAAGGGAGAAAGGCGGACAGGTATCCGGTAAGCGGCAGG
GTCGGAACAGGAGAGCGCACGAGGGAGCTTCCAGGGGGAAACGCCTGGTATCTTTATAGTCCTGTCGGGT
TTCGCCACCTCTGACTTGAGCGTCGATTTTTGTGATGCTCGTCAGGGGGGCGGAGCCTATGGAAAAACGC
CAGCAACGCGGCCTTTTTACGGTTCCTGGCCTTTTGCTGGCCTTTTGCTCACATG
Features (pLannotate 1.2.2; 15 found; start..end, strand, type, name):
      1..47      +  rep_origin     RSF ori (fragment): Plasmids containing the RSF 1030 origin of replication can be propagated in E. coli cells that contain additional plasmids with compatible origins.
    115..418     +  enhancer       CMV enhancer: human cytomegalovirus immediate early enhancer
    419..622     +  promoter       CMV promoter: human cytomegalovirus (CMV) immediate early promoter
    667..1347    +  CDS            mEos4b: mEos4b is a photoconvertible red fluorescent protein published in 2015, derived from Lobophyllia hemprichii. It has moderate acid sensitivity.
   1405..2796    +  CDS            VIM: VIME_HUMAN - Experimental evidence at protein level: Swiss-Prot protein existence level 1. Involved with LARP6 in the stabilization of type I collagen mRNAs for CO1A1 and CO1A2. From Homo sapiens (Human).
   2822..2906    +  CDS            large T antigen (fragment): large T antigen from SV40 (simian virus 40)
   2929..3050    +  polyA_signal   SV40 poly(A) signal: SV40 polyadenylation signal
   3084..3512    -  rep_origin     f1 ori (sequence partly withheld): f1 bacteriophage origin of replication; arrow indicates direction of (+) strand synthesis
   3539..3643    +  promoter       AmpR promoter: bla
   3645..4002    +  promoter       SV40 promoter: SV40 enhancer and early promoter
   4037..4831    +  CDS            NeoR/KanR: aminoglycoside phosphotransferase from Tn5; aph(3')-II (or nptII); confers resistance to neomycin, kanamycin, and G418 (Geneticin®)
   4852..5004    +  CDS            ble (fragment): BLE_KLEPN - Experimental evidence at protein level: Swiss-Prot protein existence level 1. Binding protein with a strong affinity to the bleomycin family of antibiotics. Binds to CL990; an antimitotic-antibiotic compound. From Klebsiella pneumoniae.
   5063..5110    +  polyA_signal   HSV TK poly(A) signal: herpes simplex virus thymidine kinase polyadenylation signal (Cole and Stacy, 1985)
   5201..5217    -  polyA_signal   bGH poly(A) signal (fragment): bovine growth hormone polyadenylation signal
   5439..6027    +  rep_origin     ori: high-copy-number ColE1/pMB1/pBR322/pUC origin of replication
