[The description below was written by a language model from this plasmid's Addgene catalogue record and pLannotate feature annotations shown in this document.]
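Description:
mEos4b-Vimentin-C-18 is a mammalian expression plasmid built on the mEos4b-C1 backbone, a C1-style fluorescent protein fusion vector, and encodes human vimentin (VIM) fused to the C-terminus of the photoconvertible fluorescent protein mEos4b. The sequenced plasmid is about 6.1 kb. It replicates in E. coli at high copy from a ColE1/pUC-type origin and also carries an f1 phage origin. A single NeoR/KanR (Tn5 aminoglycoside phosphotransferase) gene serves both hosts. The bacterial bla promoter drives it for kanamycin selection in E. coli, and the SV40 enhancer/early promoter drives it for G418 selection of transfected mammalian cells, with an HSV TK polyadenylation signal downstream. Several short annotations (RSF ori, large T antigen, ble and bGH poly(A) fragments) are partial matches, probably remnants of backbone sequence rather than functional elements.

The expression cassette consists of the human cytomegalovirus immediate-early enhancer and promoter, the mEos4b coding sequence, a short gap that presumably encodes a linker (the "18" in the name may denote its length in residues, though the record does not say), the vimentin open reading frame, and an SV40 poly(A) signal. Because vimentin assembles into intermediate filaments, the fusion marks that cytoskeletal network in living or fixed cells. mEos4b, derived from a Lobophyllia hemprichii protein, starts in a green state (excitation 505 nm, emission 516 nm) and can be photoconverted to a red state (569/581 nm). The recorded purpose is intermediate filament localization. Photoconvertible labels like this are typically used for tracking selected protein populations and for single-molecule localization microscopy.
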