Addgene plasmid #57521: mEos4b-Vimentin-C-18
Purpose: Localization: Intermediate Filaments, Excitation: 505 / 569, Emission: 516 / 581
Depositing lab: Michael Davidson & Loren Looger. Depositing organization: Florida State University, Tallahassee.
Backbone
  Vector backbone: mEos4b-C1
  Backbone size w/o insert (bp): 4750
  Vector type: Mammalian Expression
  Selectable markers: Neomycin (select with G418)
Growth in bacteria
  Bacterial resistance: Kanamycin, 50 μg/mL
  Growth temperature: 37°C
  Growth strain: DH5alpha
  Copy number: High Copy
Gene/Insert
  Gene/Insert name: Vimentin (alt name: NM_003380.3)
  Species: H. sapiens (human)
  Entrez Gene: VIM
  Promoter: CMV
  Tag / fusion protein: mEos4b (N terminal on backbone)
  Cloning method: Unknown
  Sequencing primers: 5′ CMV-F; 3′ SV40pA-R
Terms and licenses: Academic/Nonprofit Terms; Industry Terms
Depositor comments: . Excitation = 505 / 569; Emission = 516 / 581
How to cite: mEos4b-Vimentin-C-18 was a gift from Michael Davidson & Loren Looger (Addgene plasmid # 57521 ; http://n2t.net/addgene:57521 ; RRID:Addgene_57521)
