>Addgene plasmid #57521 | mEos4b-Vimentin-C-18 | depositor partial sequence | sequence record 88661 | insert sequence
ACGTCAGATCCGCTAGCGCTACCGGTCGCCACCATGGTGAGTGCGATTAAGCCAGACATGAGGATCAAAC
TCCGTATGGAAGGCAACGTAAACGGGCACCACTTTGTGATCGACGGAGATGGTACAGGCAAGCCTTATGA
GGGAAAACAGACCATGGATCTTGAAGTCAAAGAGGGCGGACCTCTGCCTTTTGCCTTTGATATCCTGACC
ACTGCATTCCATTACGGCAACAGGGTATTCGTGAAATATCCAGACAACATACAAGACTATTTTAAGCAGT
CGTTTCCTAAGGGGTATTCGTGGGAACGAAGCTTGACTTTCGAAGACGGGGGCATTTGCAATGCCAGAAA
CGACATAACAATGGAAGGGGACACTTTCTATAATAAAGTTCGATTTTATGGTACCAACTTTCCCGCCAAT
GGTCCAGTTATGCAGAAGAAGACGCTGAAATGGGAGCCCTCCACTGAGAAAATGTATGTGCGTGATGGAG
TGCTGACGGGTGATATTGAGATGGCTTTGTTGCTTGAAGGAAATGCCCATTACCGATGTGACTTCAGAAC
TACTTACAAAGCTAAGGAGAAGGGTGTCAAGTTACCAGGCGCCCACTTTGTGGACCACGCCATTGAGATT
TTAAGCCATGACAAAGATTACAACAAGGTTAAGCTGTATGAGCATGCTGTTGCTCATTCTGGATTGCCTG
ACAATGCCAGACGATCCGGACTCAGATCTGGCAGCGGTGGAGGCAGCGCATCCGGCGGAAGCGGAAGCTC
CACCAGGTCCGTGTCCTCGTCCTCCTACCGCAGGATGTTCGGCGGCCCGGGCACCGCGAGCCGGCCGAGC
TCCAGCCGGAGCTACGTGACTACGTCCACCCGCACCTACAGCCTGGGCAGCGCGCTGCGCCCCAGCACCA
GCCGCAGCCTCTACGCCTCGTCCCCGGGCGGCGTGTATGCCACGCGCTCCTCTGCCGTGCGCCTGCGGAG
CAGCGTGCCCGGGGTGCGGCTCCTGCAGGACTCGGTGGACTTCTCGCTGGCCGACGCCATCAACACCGAG
TTCAAGAACACCCGCACCAACGAGAAGGTGGAGCTGCAGGAGCTGAATGACCGCTTCGCCAACTACATCG
ACAAGGTGCGCTTCCTGGAGCAGCAGAATAAGATCCTGCTGGCCGAGCTCGAGCAGCTCAAGGGCCAAGG
CAAGTCGCGCCTGGGGGACCTCTACGAGGAGGAGATGCGGGAGCTGCGCCGGCAGGTGGACCAGCTAACC
AACGACAAAGCCCGCGTCGAGGTGGAGCGCGACAACCTGGCCGAGGACATCATGCGCCTCCGGGAGAAAT
TGCAGGAGGAGATGCTTCAGAGAGAGGAAGCCGAAAACACCCTGCAATCTTTCAGACAGGATGTTGACAA
TGCGTCTCTGGCACGTCTTGACCTTGAACGCAAAGTGGAATCTTTGCAAGAAGAGATTGCCTTTTTGAAG
AAACTCCACGAAGAGGAAATCCAGGAGCTGCAGGCTCAGATTCAGGAACAGCATGTCCAAATCGATGTGG
ATGTTTCCAAGCCTGACCTCACGGCTGCCCTGCGTGACGTACGTCAGCAATATGAAAGTGTGGCTGCCAA
GAACCTGCAGGAGGCAGAAGAATGGTACAAATCCAAGTTTGCTGACCTCTCTGAGGCTGCCAACCGGAAC
AATGACGCCCTGCGCCAGGCAAAGCAGGAGTCCACTGAGTACCGGAGACAGGTGCAGTCCCTCACCTGTG
AAGTGGATGCCCTTAAAGGAACCAATGAGTCCCTGGAACGCCAGATGCGTGAAATGGAAGAGAACTTTGC
CGTTGAAGCTGCTAACTACCAAGACACTATTGGCCGCCTGCAGGATGAGATTCAGAATATGAAGGAGGAA
ATGGCTCGTCACCTTCGTGAATACCAAGACCTGCTCAATGTTAAGATGGCCCTTGACATTGAGATTGCCA
CCTACAGGAAGCTGCTGGAAGGCGAGGAGAGCAGGATTTCTCTGCCTCTTCCAAACTTTTCCTCCCTGAA
CCTGAGGGAAACTAATCTGGATTCACTCCCTCTGGTTGATACCCACTCAAAAAGGACACTTCTGATTAAG
ACGGTTGAAACTAGAGATGGACAGGTTATCAACGAAACTTCTCAGCATCACGATGACCTTGAATAAGGAT
CCACCGGATCTAGATAACTGATCATAATCAGCCATACCACATTGTAGAAGTATCCGC
